>Addgene plasmid #138760 | pPD530 VP16-ZF42 | addgene full sequence | sequence record 320187 | Addgene NGS Result
GACGGATCGGGAGATCTCCCGATCCCCTATGGTGCACTCTCAGTACAATCTGCTCTGATGCCGCATAGTT
AAGCCAGTATCTGCTCCCTGCTTGTGTGTTGGAGGTCGCTGAGTAGTGCGCGAGCAAAATTTAAGCTACA
ACAAGGCAAGGCTTGACCGACAATTGCATGAAGAATCTGCTTAGGGTTAGGCGTTTTGCGCTGCTTCGCG
ATGTACGGGCCAGATATACGCGTTGACATTGATTATTGACTAGTTATTAATAGTAATCAATTACGGGGTC
ATTAGTTCATAGCCCATATATGGAGTTCCGCGTTACATAACTTACGGTAAATGGCCCGCCTGGCTGACCG
CCCAACGACCCCCGCCCATTGACGTCAATAATGACGTATGTTCCCATAGTAACGCCAATAGGGACTTTCC
ATTGACGTCAATGGGTGGAGTATTTACGGTAAACTGCCCACTTGGCAGTACATCAAGTGTATCATATGCC
AAGTACGCCCCCTATTGACGTCAATGACGGTAAATGGCCCGCCTGGCATTATGCCCAGTACATGACCTTA
TGGGACTTTCCTACTTGGCAGTACATCTACGTATTAGTCATCGCTATTACCATGGTGATGCGGTTTTGGC
AGTACATCAATGGGCGTGGATAGCGGTTTGACTCACGGGGATTTCCAAGTCTCCACCCCATTGACGTCAA
TGGGAGTTTGTTTTGGCACCAAAATCAACGGGACTTTCCAAAATGTCGTAACAACTCCGCCCCATTGACG
CAAATGGGCGGTAGGCGTGTACGGTGGGAGGTCTATATAAGCAGAGCTCTCTGGCTAACTAGAGAACCCA
CTGCTTACTGGCTTATCGAAATTAATACGACTCACTATAGGGAGTCCCAAGCTGGCTAGCGCCACCATGG
ATTATAAGGATCACGATGGCGACTACAAGGACCACGATATTGACTACAAAGACGATGACGATAAAATGGC
TCCTAAGAAAAAGCGCAAAGTCGGTATCCATGGCGTTCCCGGATCCGTCGACGGTGGACTGCAGGCCCCA
CCAACCGATGTTTCTTTAGGTGATGAGTTACATTTGGACGGTGAGGACGTAGCTATGGCACATGCAGATG
CCTTAGACGATTTTGACTTGGATATGTTAGGAGATGGAGATTCACCAGGACCTGGTTTCACACCACACGA
TTCAGCTCCATACGGTGCTTTGGACATGGCCGATTTCGAATTTGAACAGATGTTTACTGATGCCTTGGGT
ATAGACGAATACGGTGGTGGAGGTACCGGTGGAGCTAGACCCGGGGAGCGCCCCTTCCAGTGTCGCATTT
GCATGCGGAACTTTTCGACCGGCCAGATCCTTGACCGCCATACCCGTACTCATACCGGTGAAAAACCGTT
TCAGTGTCGGATCTGTATGCGAAATTTCTCCGTGGCGCACAGCTTGAAGAGGCATCTACGTACGCACACC
GGCGAGAAGCCATTCCAATGCCGAATATGCATGCGCAACTTCAGTGACCCCAGCAACCTGCGGCGCCACC
TAAAAACCCACCTGAGAGGATCTTAAGCGGCCGCTCGAGTCTAGAGGGCCCGTTTAAACCCGCTGATCAG
CCTCGACTGTGCCTTCTAGTTGCCAGCCATCTGTTGTTTGCCCCTCCCCCGTGCCTTCCTTGACCCTGGA
AGGTGCCACTCCCACTGTCCTTTCCTAATAAAATGAGGAAATTGCATCGCATTGTCTGAGTAGGTGTCAT
TCTATTCTGGGGGGTGGGGTGGGGCAGGACAGCAAGGGGGAGGATTGGGAAGTCAATAGCAGGCATGCTG
GGGATGCGGTGGGCTCTATGGCTTCTGAGGCGGAAAGAACCAGCTGGGGCTCTAGGGGGTATCCCC
[124 nt withheld, positions 1887-2010]
C
[91 nt withheld, positions 2012-2102]
A
[49 nt withheld, positions 2104-2152]
CCTTTGACGTTGGAGTCCACGTTCTTT
[37 nt withheld, positions 2180-2216]
ACCCTATCTCGGTCTATTCTTTTGATTTATAAGGGATTTTGCCGATTTCGGCCTATTGGTTAAAAAATGA
GCTGATTTAACAAAAATTTAACGCGAATTAATTCTGTGGAATGTGTGTCAGTTAGGCTCAATTAGTCAGC
AACCATAGTCCCGCCCCTAACTCCGCCCATCCCGCCCCTAACTCCGCCCAGTTCCGCCCATTCTCCGCCC
CATGGCTGACTAATTTTTTTTATTTATGCAGAGGCCGAGGCCGCCTCTGCCTCTGAGCTATTCCAGAAGT
AGTGAGGAGGCTTTTTTGGAGGCCTAGGCTTTTGCAAAAAGCTCCCGGGAGCTTGTATATCCATTTTCGG
AGGTTGGGCTTCGGAATCGTTTTCCGGGACGCCGGCTGGATGATCCTCCAGCGCGGGGATCTCATGCTGG
AGTTCTTCGCCCACCCCAACTTGTTTATTGCAGCTTATAATGGTTACAAATAAAGCAATAGCATCACAAA
TTTCACAAATAAAGCATTTTTTTCACTGCATTCTAGTTGTGGTTTGTCCAAACTCATCAATGTATCTTAT
CATGTCTGTATACCGTCGACCTCTAGCTAGAGCTTGGCGTAATCATGGTCATAGCTGTTTCCTGTGTGAA
ATTGTTATCCGCTCACAATTCCACACAACATACGAGCCGGAAGCATAAAGTGTAAAGCCTGGGGTGCCTA
ATGAGTGAGCTAACTCACATTAATTGCGTTGCGCTCACTGCCCGCTTTCCAGTCGGGAAACCTGTCGTGC
CAGCTGCATTAATGAATCGGCCAACGCGCGGGGAGAGGCGGTTTGCGTATTGGGCGCTCTTCCGCTTCCT
CGCTCACTGACTCGCTGCGCTCGGTCGTTCGGCTGCGGCGAGCGGTATCAGCTCACTCAAAGGCGGTAAT
ACGGTTATCCACAGAATCAGGGGATAACGCAGGAAAGAACATGTGAGCAAAAGGCCAGCAAAAGGCCAGG
AACCGTAAAAAGGCCGCGTTGCTGGCGTTTTTCCATAGGCTCCGCCCCCCTGACGAGCATCACAAAAATC
GACGCTCAAGTCAGAGGTGGCGAAACCCGACAGGACTATAAAGATACCAGGCGTTTCCCCCTGGAAGCTC
CCTCGTGCGCTCTCCTGTTCCGACCCTGCCGCTTACCGGATACCTGTCCGCCTTTCTCCCTTCGGGAAGC
GTGGCGCTTTCTCATAGCTCACGCTGTAGGTATCTCAGTTCGGTGTAGGTCGTTCGCTCCAAGCTGGGCT
GTGTGCACGAACCCCCCGTTCAGCCCGACCGCTGCGCCTTATCCGGTAACTATCGTCTTGAGTCCAACCC
GGTAAGACACGACTTATCGCCACTGGCAGCAGCCACTGGTAACAGGATTAGCAGAGCGAGGTATGTAGGC
GGTGCTACAGAGTTCTTGAAGTGGTGGCCTAACTACGGCTACACTAGAAGAACAGTATTTGGTATCTGCG
CTCTGCTGAAGCCAGTTACCTTCGGAAAAAGAGTTGGTAGCTCTTGATCCGGCAAACAAACCACCGCTGG
TAGCGGTGGTTTTTTTGTTTGCAAGCAGCAGATTACGCGCAGAAAAAAAGGATCTCAAGAAGATCCTTTG
ATCTTTTCTACGGGGTCTGACGCTCAGTGGAACGAAAACTCACGTTAAGGGATTTTGGTCATGAGATTAT
CAAAAAGGATCTTCACCTAGATCCTTTTAAATTAAAAATGAAGTTTTAAATCAATCTAAAGTATATATGA
GTAAACTTGGTCTGACAGTTACCAATGCTTAATCAGTGAGGCACCTATCTCAGCGATCTGTCTATTTCGT
TCATCCATAGTTGCCTGACTCCCCGTCGTGTAGATAACTACGATACGGGAGGGCTTACCATCTGGCCCCA
GTGCTGCAATGATACCGCGAGATCCACGCTCACCGGCTCCAGATTTATCAGCAATAAACCAGCCAGCCGG
AAGGGCCGAGCGCAGAAGTGGTCCTGCAACTTTATCCGCCTCCATCCAGTCTATTAATTGTTGCCGGGAA
GCTAGAGTAAGTAGTTCGCCAGTTAATAGTTTGCGCAACGTTGTTGCCATTGCTACAGGCATCGTGGTGT
CACGCTCGTCGTTTGGTATGGCTTCATTCAGCTCCGGTTCCCAACGATCAAGGCGAGTTACATGATCCCC
CATGTTGTGCAAAAAAGCGGTTAGCTCCTTCGGTCCTCCGATCGTTGTCAGAAGTAAGTTGGCCGCAGTG
TTATCACTCATGGTTATGGCAGCACTGCATAATTCTCTTACTGTCATGCCATCCGTAAGATGCTTTTCTG
TGACTGGTGAGTACTCAACCAAGTCATTCTGAGAATAGTGTATGCGGCGACCGAGTTGCTCTTGCCCGGC
GTCAATACGGGATAATACCGCGCCACATAGCAGAACTTTAAAAGTGCTCATCATTGGAAAACGTTCTTCG
GGGCGAAAACTCTCAAGGATCTTACCGCTGTTGAGATCCAGTTCGATGTAACCCACTCGTGCACCCAACT
GATCTTCAGCATCTTTTACTTTCACCAGCGTTTCTGGGTGAGCAAAAACAGGAAGGCAAAATGCCGCAAA
AAAGGGAATAAGGGCGACACGGAAATGTTGAATACTCATACTCTTCCTTTTTCAATATTATTGAAGCATT
TATCAGGGTTATTGTCTCATGAGCGGATACATATTTGAATGTATTTAGAAAAATAAACAAATAGGGGTTC
CGCGCACATTTCCCCGAAAAGTGCCACCTGACGTC
Features (pLannotate 1.2.2; 21 found; start..end, strand, type, name):
     28..80      -  misc_feature   bom (fragment): basis of mobility region from pBR322
    235..614     +  enhancer       CMV enhancer: human cytomegalovirus immediate early enhancer
    615..818     +  promoter       CMV promoter: human cytomegalovirus (CMV) immediate early promoter
    814..847     +  LTR            5' LTR (truncated) (fragment): truncated 5' long terminal repeat (LTR) from HIV-1
    863..881     +  promoter       T7 promoter: promoter for bacteriophage T7 RNA polymerase
    952..975     +  CDS            3xFLAG (fragment): three tandem FLAG® epitope tags
   1045..1278    +  CDS            VP16_HHV11 (fragment): Experimental evidence at protein level: Swiss-Prot protein existence level 1. May play a role in the aggregation of tegument proteins around nucleocapsids during virus morphogenesis. From Human herpesvirus 1 (strain 17) (HHV-1) (Human herpes simplex virus 1).
   1617..1728    +  polyA_signal   bGH poly(A) signal: bovine growth hormone polyadenylation signal
   1845..1866    +  promoter       SV40 promoter (fragment): SV40 enhancer and early promoter
   1887..2315    +  rep_origin     f1 ori (sequence partly withheld): f1 bacteriophage origin of replication; arrow indicates direction of (+) strand synthesis
   2320..2342    +  promoter       SV40 promoter (fragment): SV40 enhancer and early promoter
   2343..2534    +  promoter       SV40 promoter: SV40 early promoter
   2561..2659    +  CDS            ble (fragment): BLE_KLEPN - Experimental evidence at protein level: Swiss-Prot protein existence level 1. Binding protein with a strong affinity to the bleomycin family of antibiotics. Binds to CL990; an antimitotic-antibiotic compound. From Klebsiella pneumoniae.
   2654..2775    +  polyA_signal   SV40 poly(A) signal: SV40 polyadenylation signal
   2848..2864    -  protein_bind   lac operator: The lac repressor binds to the lac operator to inhibit transcription in E. coli. This inhibition can be relieved by adding lactose or isopropyl-β-D-thiogalactopyranoside (IPTG). lac repressor encoded by lacI
   2872..2902    -  promoter       lac promoter: promoter for the E. coli lac operon
   2917..2938    -  protein_bind   CAP binding site: CAP binding activates transcription in the presence of cAMP. E. coli catabolite activator protein
   2951..3043    -  CDS            lacI (fragment): lac repressor; lacI; The lac repressor binds to the lac operator to inhibit transcription in E. coli. This inhibition can be relieved by adding lactose or isopropyl-β-D-thiogalactopyranoside (IPTG).
   3226..3814    -  rep_origin     ori: high-copy-number ColE1/pMB1/pBR322/pUC origin of replication
   3985..4845    -  CDS            AmpR: β-lactamase; bla; confers resistance to ampicillin, carbenicillin, and related antibiotics
   4846..4950    -  promoter       AmpR promoter: bla
