[The description below was written by a language model from this plasmid's Addgene catalogue record and pLannotate feature annotations shown in this document.]
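Description:
pPD530 VP16-ZF42 is a mammalian expression plasmid of about 5 kb, built on pPD005, a pcDNA-type backbone adapted for Golden Gate assembly. It is part of the COMET toolkit of parts for composing genetic programs in mammalian cells. It is maintained in E. coli at high copy through a ColE1/pUC-type origin and selected with ampicillin via the β-lactamase gene and its native promoter. An f1 origin is also present. The feature table shows an SV40 early promoter and SV40 polyadenylation signal flanking only a short fragment of a bleomycin-resistance (ble) coding sequence. The usual mammalian selection cassette therefore appears to be truncated, and the record lists no mammalian selectable marker. Other short annotations (bom, lacI, HIV-1 LTR and SV40 promoter fragments) are backbone remnants or partial matches rather than functional modules.

The payload is a synthetic transcription factor cloned between NheI and NotI sites. It is driven by the human CMV immediate-early enhancer and promoter and terminated by the bovine growth hormone polyadenylation signal. A T7 promoter lies just upstream of the coding region. The open reading frame begins with an N-terminal 3xFLAG epitope for detection, followed by a portion of the herpes simplex virus VP16 protein, which serves as a transcriptional activation domain. The ZF42 zinc finger DNA-binding domain is not separately annotated but presumably occupies the interval between the VP16 segment and the poly(A) signal. Constitutive expression of this fusion supplies an activator that should switch on reporters or circuit components carrying cognate ZF42 binding sites. This makes the plasmid useful for transient transfection experiments in synthetic gene-regulation studies.
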