Addgene plasmid #138760: pPD530 VP16-ZF42
Purpose: Constitutive expression of VP16-ZF42 under the CMV promoter.
Depositing lab: Joshua Leonard. Depositing organization: Northwestern University. Publication: The COMET toolkit for composing customizable genetic programs in mammalian cells. Donahue PS, Draut JW, Muldoon JJ, Edelstein HI, Bagheri N, Leonard JN. Nat Commun. 2020 Feb 7;11(1):779. doi: 10.1038/s41467-019-14147-5. PubMed 32034124.
Backbone
  Vector backbone: pPD005 pcDNA Golden Gate
  Vector type: Mammalian Expression, Synthetic Biology
Growth in bacteria
  Bacterial resistance: Ampicillin, 100 μg/mL
  Growth temperature: 37°C
  Growth strain: DH5alpha
  Copy number: High Copy
Gene/Insert
  Gene/Insert name: VP16-ZF42
  Species: Synthetic
  Promoter: CMV
  Tag / fusion protein: 3xFlag (N terminal on insert)
  Cloning method: Restriction Enzyme; 5′ cloning site NheI (not destroyed); 3′ cloning site NotI (not destroyed)
  Sequencing primers: 5′ CGCAAATGGGCGGTAGGCGTG; 3′ TAGAAGGCACAGTCGAGG
Terms and licenses: Academic/Nonprofit Terms; Industry Terms: Not Available to Industry
Depositor comments: Leonard Lab plasmid reference number: L1297
How to cite: pPD530 VP16-ZF42 was a gift from Joshua Leonard (Addgene plasmid # 138760 ; http://n2t.net/addgene:138760 ; RRID:Addgene_138760)
