>Addgene plasmid #138760 | pPD530 VP16-ZF42 | depositor partial sequence | sequence record 268187 | VP16-ZF42 gene
ATGGATTATAAGGATCACGATGGCGACTACAAGGACCACGATATTGACTACAAAGACGATGACGATAAAA
TGGCTCCTAAGAAAAAGCGCAAAGTCGGTATCCATGGCGTTCCCGGATCCGTCGACGGTGGACTGCAGGC
CCCACCAACCGATGTTTCTTTAGGTGATGAGTTACATTTGGACGGTGAGGACGTAGCTATGGCACATGCA
GATGCCTTAGACGATTTTGACTTGGATATGTTAGGAGATGGAGATTCACCAGGACCTGGTTTCACACCAC
ACGATTCAGCTCCATACGGTGCTTTGGACATGGCCGATTTCGAATTTGAACAGATGTTTACTGATGCCTT
GGGTATAGACGAATACGGTGGTGGAGGTACCGGTGGAGCTAGACCCGGGGAGCGCCCCTTCCAGTGTCGC
ATTTGCATGCGGAACTTTTCGACCGGCCAGATCCTTGACCGCCATACCCGTACTCATACCGGTGAAAAAC
CGTTTCAGTGTCGGATCTGTATGCGAAATTTCTCCGTGGCGCACAGCTTGAAGAGGCATCTACGTACGCA
CACCGGCGAGAAGCCATTCCAATGCCGAATATGCATGCGCAACTTCAGTGACCCCAGCAACCTGCGGCGC
CACCTAAAAACCCACCTGAGAGGATCTTAA
